>Addgene plasmid #195690 | pBEL1909 | addgene full sequence | sequence record 385340 | Addgene NGS Result
TGGCGAATGGG
[124 nt withheld, positions 12-135]
C
[91 nt withheld, positions 137-227]
A
[49 nt withheld, positions 229-277]
CCTTTGACGTTGGAGTCCACGTTCTTT
[37 nt withheld, positions 305-341]
ACCCTATCTCGGTCTATTCTTTTGATTTATAAGGGATTTTGCCGATTTCGGCCTATTGGTTAAAAAATGA
GCTGATTTAACAAAAATTTAACGCGAATTTTAACAAAATATTAACGCTTACAATTTAGGTGGCACTTTTC
GGGGAACGACGACCTGCAGCCAAGCTAGCTTGGCTGGACGTAAACTCCTCTTCAGACCTAATAACTTCGT
ATAGCATACATTATACGAAGTTATATTAAGGGTTATTGAATATGATCGGAATTGGGCTGCAGGAATTCGA
TAGCTTGGCTGCAGGTCGACCTCGAGGATGTGCGCGGAACCCCTATTTGTTTATTTTTCTAAATACATTC
AAATATGTATCCGCTCATGAGACAATAACCCTGATAAATGCTTCAATAATATTGAAAAAGGAAGAGTATG
AGTATTCAACATTTCCGTGTCGCCCTTATTCCCTTTTTTGCGGCATTTTGCCTTCCTGTTTTTGCTCACC
CAGAAACGCTGGTGAAAGTAAAAGATGCTGAAGATCAGTTGGGTGCACGAGTGGGTTACATCGAACTGGA
TCTCAACAGCGGTAAGATCCTTGAGAGTTTTCGCCCCGAAGAACGTTTTCCAATGATGAGCACTTTTAAA
GTTCTGCTATGTGGCGCGGTATTATCCCGTATTGACGCCGGGCAAGAGCAACTCGGTCGCCGCATACACT
ATTCTCAGAATGACTTGGTTGAGTACTCACCAGTCACAGAAAAGCATCTTACGGATGGCATGACAGTAAG
AGAATTATGCAGTGCTGCCATAACCATGAGTGATAACACTGCGGCCAACTTACTTCTGACAACGATCGGA
GGACCGAAGGAGCTAACCGCTTTTTTGCACAACATGGGGGATCATGTAACTCGCCTTGATCGTTGGGAAC
CGGAGCTGAATGAAGCCATACCAAACGACGAGCGTGACACCACGATGCCTGCAGCAATGGCAACAACGTT
GCGCAAACTATTAACTGGCGAACTACTTACTCTAGCTTCCCGGCAACAATTAATAGACTGGATGGAGGCG
GATAAAGTTGCAGGACCACTTCTGCGCTCGGCCCTTCCGGCTGGCTGGTTTATTGCTGATAAATCTGGAG
CCGGTGAGCGTGGCTCTCGCGGTATCATTGCAGCACTGGGGCCAGATGGTAAGCCCTCCCGTATCGTAGT
TATCTACACGACGGGGAGTCAGGCAACTATGGATGAACGAAATAGACAGATCGCTGAGATAGGTGCCTCA
CTGATTAAGCATTGGTAACTGTCAGACCAAGTTTACTCATATATACTTTAGATTGATTTAAAACTTCATT
TTTAATTTAAAAGGATCTAGGTGAAGATCCTTTTTGATAATCTCATGACCAAAATCCCTTAACGTGAGTT
TTCGTTCCACTGAGCGTCAGACCCCGTAGAAAAGATCAAAGGATCTTCTTGAGATCCTTTTTTTCTGCGC
GTAATCTGCTGCTTGCAAACAAAAAAACCACCGCTACCAGCGGTGGTTTGTTTGCCGGATCAAGAGCTAC
CAACTCTTTTTCCGAAGGTAACTGGCTTCAGCAGAGCGCAGATACCAAATACTGTCCTTCTAGTGTAGCC
GTAGTTAGGCCACCACTTCAAGAACTCTGTAGCACCGCCTACATACCTCGCTCTGCTAATCCTGTTACCA
GTGGCTGCTGCCAGTGGCGATAAGTCGTGTCTTACCGGGTTGGACTCAAGACGATAGTTACCGGATAAGG
CGCAGCGGTCGGGCTGAACGGGGGGTTCGTGCACACAGCCCAGCTTGGAGCGAACGACCTACACCGAACT
GAGATACCTACAGCGTGAGCTATGAGAAAGCGCCACGCTTCCCGAAGGGAGAAAGGCGGACAGGTATCCG
GTAAGCGGCAGGGTCGGAACAGGAGAGCGCACGAGGGAGCTTCCAGGGGGAAACGCCTGGTATCTTTATA
GTCCTGTCGGGTTTCGCCACCTCTGACTTGAGCGTCGATTTTTGTGATGCTCGTCAGGGGGGCGGAGCCT
ATGGAAAAACGCCAGCAACGCGGCCTTTTTACGGTTCCTGGCCTTTTGCTGGCCTTTTGCTCACATGTTC
TTTCCTGCGTTATCCCCTGATTCTGTGGATAACCGTATTACCGCCTTTGAGTGAGCTGATACCGCTCGCC
GCAGCCGAACGACCGAGCGCAGCGAGTCAGTGAGCGAGGAAGCGGAAGAGCGCCTGATGCGGTATTTTCT
CCTTACGCATCTGTGCGGTATTTCACACCGCAATGGTGCACTCTCAGTACAATCTGCTCTGATGCCGCAT
AGTTAAGCCAGTATACACTCCGCTATCGCTACGTGACTGGGTCATGGCTGCGCCCCGACACCCGCCAACA
CCCGCTGACGCGCCCTGACGGGCTTGTCTGCTCCCGGCATCCGCTTACAGACAAGCTGTGACCGTCTCCG
GGAGCTGCATGTGTCAGAGGTTTTCACCGTCATCACCGAAACGCGCGAGGCAGCTGCGGTAAAGCTCATC
AGCGTGGTCGTGAAGCGATTCACAGATGTCTGCCTGTTCATCCGCGTCCAGCTCGTTGAGTTTCTCCAGA
AGCGTTAATGTCTGGCTTCTGATAAAGCGGGCCATGTTAAGGGCGGTTTTTTCCTGTTTGGTCACTGATG
CCTCCGTGTAAGGGGGATTTCTGTTCATGGGGGTAATGATACCGATGAAACGAGAGAGGATGCTCACGAT
ACGGGTTACTGATGATGAACATGCCCGGTTACTGGAACGTTGTGAGGGTAAACAACTGGCGGTATGGATG
CGGCGGGACCAGAGAAAAATCACTCAGGGTCAATGCCAGCGCTTCGTTAATACAGATGTAGGTGTTCCAC
AGGGTAGCCAGCAGCATCCTGCGATGCAGATCCGGAACATAATGGTGCAGGGCGCTGACTTCCGCGTTTC
CAGACTTTACGAAACACGGAAACCGAAGACCATTCATGTTGTTGCTCAGGTCGCAGACGTTTTGCAGCAG
CAGTCGCTTCACGTTCGCTCGCGTATCGGTGATTCATTCTGCTAACCAGTAAGGCAACCCCGCCAGCCTA
GCCGGGTCCTCAACGACAGGAGCACGATCATGCGCACCCGTGGGGCCGCCATGCCGGCGATAATGGCCTG
CTTCTCGCCGAAACGTTTGGTGGCGGGACCAGTGACGAAGGCTTGAGCGAGGGCGTGCAAGATTCCGAAT
ACCGCAAGCGACAGGCCGATCATCGTCGCGCTCCAGCGAAAGCGGTCCTCGCCGAAAATGACCCAGAGCG
CTGCCGGCACCTGTCCTACGAGTTGCATGATAAAGAAGACAGTCATAAGTGCGGCGACGATAGTCATGCC
CCGCGCCCACCGGAAGGAGCTGACTGGGTTGAAGGCTCTCAAGGGCATCGGTCGAGATCCCGGTGCCTAA
TGAGTGAGCTAACTTACATTAATTGCGTTGCGCTCACTGCCCGCTTTCCAGTCGGGAAACCTGTCGTGCC
AGCTGCATTAATGAATCGGCCAACGCGCGGGGAGAGGCGGTTTGCGTATTGGGCGCCAGGGTGGTTTTTC
TTTTCACCAGTGAGACGGGCAACAGCTGATTGCCCTTCACCGCCTGGCCCTGAGAGAGTTGCAGCAAGCG
GTCCACGCTGGTTTGCCCCAGCAGGCGAAAATCCTGTTTGATGGTGGTTAACGGCGGGATATAACATGAG
CTGTCTTCGGTATCGTCGTATCCCACTACCGAGATATCCGCACCAACGCGCAGCCCGGACTCGGTAATGG
CGCGCATTGCGCCCAGCGCCATCTGATCGTTGGCAACCAGCATCGCAGTGGGAACGATGCCCTCATTCAG
CATTTGCATGGTTTGTTGAAAACCGGACATGGCACTCCAGTCGCCTTCCCGTTCCGCTATCGGCTGAATT
TGATTGCGAGTGAGATATTTATGCCAGCCAGCCAGACGCAGACGCGCCGAGACAGAACTTAATGGGCCCG
CTAACAGCGCGATTTGCTGGTGACCCAATGCGACCAGATGCTCCACGCCCAGTCGCGTACCGTCTTCATG
GGAGAAAATAATACTGTTGATGGGTGTCTGGTCAGAGACATCAAGAAATAACGCCGGAACATTAGTGCAG
GCAGCTTCCACAGCAATGGCATCCTGGTCATCCAGCGGATAGTTAATGATCAGCCCACTGACGCGTTGCG
CGAGAAGATTGTGCACCGCCGCTTTACAGGCTTCGACGCCGCTTCGTTCTACCATCGACACCACCACGCT
GGCACCCAGTTGATCGGCGCGAGATTTAATCGCCGCGACAATTTGCGACGGCGCGTGCAGGGCCAGACTG
GAGGTGGCAACGCCAATCAGCAACGACTGTTTGCCCGCCAGTTGTTGTGCCACGCGGTTGGGAATGTAAT
TCAGCTCCGCCATCGCCGCTTCCACTTTTTCCCGCGTTTTCGCAGAAACGTGGCTGGCCTGGTTCACCAC
GCGGGAAACGGTCTGATAAGAGACACCGGCATACTCTGCGACATCGTATAACGTTACTGGTTTCACATTC
ACCACCCTGAATTGACTCTCTTCCGGGCGCTATCATGCCATACCGCGAAAGGTTTTGCGCCATTCGATGG
TGTCCGGGATCTCGACGCTCTCCCTTATGCGACTCCTGCATTAGGAAGCAGCCCAGTAGTAGGTTGAGGC
CGTTGAGCACCGCCGCCGCAAGGAATGGTGCATGCAAGGAGATGGCGCCCAACAGTCCCCCGGCCACGGG
GCCTGCCACCATACCCACGCCGAAACAAGCGCTCATGAGCCCGAAGTGGCGAGCCCGATCTTCCCCATCG
GTGATGTCGGCGATATAGGCGCCAGCAACCGCACCTGTGGCGCCGGTGATGCCGGCCACGATGCGTCCGG
CGTAGAGGATCGAGATCTCGATCCCGCGAAATTAATACGACTCACTATAGGGGAATTGTGAGCGGATAAC
AATTCCCCTCTAGAAATAATTTTGTTTAACTTTGGCCCAGGAGATATACATATGCATCACCACCATCACC
ATGAAAATCTGTATTTTCAGACGTCCATACGTACTGAACCGACCTACACGCTTTATGCGACGTTCGATAA
CATTGGCGGCCTGAAAGCGCGCTCTCCGGTCAGTATTGGTGGCGTTGTTGTGGGTCGGGTGGCGGATATT
ACGCTGGACCCGAAAACCTATCTGCCGCGCGTAACGCTGGAAATTGAACAACGTTATAACCACATTCCAG
ATACCAGTTCGCTGAGCATTCGTACTTCCGGCCTGCTGGGGGAACAATATCTGGCATTAAACGTCGGTGC
GGAAGACCCGGAACTGGGGACTGCTATCCTGAAGGATGGCGATACAATTCAGGACACTAAGTCTGCGATG
GTGCTGGAAGATCTCATTGGTCAGTTCCTTTACGGTAGTAAAGGCGATGACAATAAGAATAGTGGCGATG
CGCCAGCTGCTGCGCCAGGTAATAATGAAACCACTGAACCTGTGGGTACAACGAAATAAGAGAGACCGGC
CGGCCGATCCGGCTGCTAACAAAGCCCGAAAGGAAGCTGAGTTGGCTGCTGCCACCGCTGAGCAATAACT
AGCATAACCCCTTGGGGCCTCTAAACGGGTCTTGAGGGGTTTTTTGCTGAAAGGAGGAACTATATCCGGA
T
Features (pLannotate 1.2.2; 19 found; start..end, strand, type, name):
     12..440     +  rep_origin     f1 ori (sequence partly withheld): f1 bacteriophage origin of replication; arrow indicates direction of (+) strand synthesis
    542..575     +  protein_bind   loxP: Cre-mediated recombination occurs in the 8-bp core sequence (GCATACAT). Cre recombinase
    605..623     +  misc_feature   MCS (fragment): pBluescript multiple cloning site
    654..758     +  promoter       AmpR promoter: bla
    759..1619    +  CDS            AmpR: β-lactamase; bla; confers resistance to ampicillin, carbenicillin, and related antibiotics
   1790..2378    +  rep_origin     ori: high-copy-number ColE1/pMB1/pBR322/pUC origin of replication
   2564..2703    -  misc_feature   bom: basis of mobility region from pBR322
   2805..2996    -  CDS            rop: Rop protein, which maintains plasmids at low copy number; rop
   3013..3393    +  CDS            YPB1_ECOLX: Protein predicted: Swiss-Prot protein existence level 4. From Escherichia coli.
   3465..3756    -  CDS            TcR (fragment): tetracycline efflux protein; tet; confers resistance to tetracycline
   3771..3792    -  protein_bind   CAP binding site: CAP binding activates transcription in the presence of cAMP. E. coli catabolite activator protein
   3805..4887    -  CDS            lacI: lac repressor; lacI; The lac repressor binds to the lac operator to inhibit transcription in E. coli. This inhibition can be relieved by adding lactose or isopropyl-β-D-thiogalactopyranoside (IPTG).
   4888..4965    -  promoter       lacI promoter: lacI
   4973..5252    -  CDS            TcR (fragment): tetracycline efflux protein; tet; confers resistance to tetracycline
   5274..5292    +  promoter       T7 promoter: promoter for bacteriophage T7 RNA polymerase
   5293..5317    +  protein_bind   lac operator: The lac repressor binds to the lac operator to inhibit transcription in E. coli. This inhibition can be relieved by adding lactose or isopropyl-β-D-thiogalactopyranoside (IPTG). lac repressor encoded by lacI
   5402..5857    +  CDS            mlaD (fragment): MLAD_ECOLI - Also known as yrbD. Experimental evidence at protein level: Swiss-Prot protein existence level 1. Part of the ABC transporter complex MlaFEDB, which is involved in a phospholipid transport pathway that maintains lipid asymmetry in the outer membrane by retrograde trafficking of phospholipids from the outer membrane to the inner membrane (PubMed:19383799, PubMed:27529189). MlaD functions in substrate binding with strong affinity for phospholipids and modulates ATP hydrolytic activity of the complex (PubMed:27529189). From Escherichia coli (strain K12).
   5883..5932    +  CDS            SET1 (fragment): solubility-enhancement tag derived from T7 phage gene 10B
   5940..5987    +  terminator     T7 terminator: transcription terminator for bacteriophage T7 RNA polymerase
