[The description below was written by a language model from this plasmid's Addgene catalogue record and pLannotate feature annotations shown in this document.]
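Description:
pBEL1909 is a 6,012-nt bacterial expression plasmid built on the pET21a backbone for production and purification of an E. coli MlaD variant carrying the F118A substitution, fused to a 6xHis tag and a TEV protease cleavage site. It is selected with ampicillin through the bla (AmpR) gene and its promoter. It replicates from a ColE1/pMB1-type origin accompanied by the pBR322 bom region and the rop gene. The catalogue lists it as high copy, although Rop normally moderates copy number. An f1 origin is also present, along with backbone remnants annotated as tetracycline-resistance fragments, a loxP site and a short polylinker fragment. The record assigns no function to these elements.

The insert sits in a standard T7lac expression cassette. A T7 promoter followed by a lac operator drives transcription, a plasmid-borne lacI gene supplies the repressor, and a T7 terminator closes the unit. Expression therefore requires a host that supplies T7 RNA polymerase and is induced with IPTG or lactose.

The annotation detects mlaD only as a fragment of about 456 nt, which suggests that a partial region of the protein is encoded rather than the full-length sequence, though the record does not specify the boundaries. The His tag and TEV site are not individually annotated. The order of the construct name and the unannotated gap upstream of mlaD suggest they lie at the N-terminus. The short downstream match to a T7 gene 10-derived tag is probably vector sequence adjacent to the terminator.

MlaD is the phospholipid-binding subunit of the MlaFEDB ABC transporter, which maintains outer-membrane lipid asymmetry. The construct comes from a study of protein-protein interactions in the Mla system, where the purified point mutant would allow the contribution of residue F118 to be tested.
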