Addgene plasmid #195690: pBEL1909
Purpose: Expression/purification of 6xHis-TEV-MlaD(F118A)
Depositing lab: Gira Bhabha & Damian Ekiert. Depositing organization: NYU Grossman School of Medicine. Publication: Protein-protein interactions in the Mla lipid transport system probed by computational structure prediction and deep mutational scanning. MacRae MR, Puvanendran D, Haase MAB, Coudray N, Kolich L, Lam C, Baek M, Bhabha G, Ekiert DC. J Biol Chem. 2023 Apr 24:104744. doi: 10.1016/j.jbc.2023.104744. PubMed 37100290.
Backbone
  Vector backbone: pET21a
  Vector type: Bacterial Expression
Growth in bacteria
  Bacterial resistance: Ampicillin, 100 μg/mL
  Growth temperature: 37°C
  Growth strain: DH5alpha
  Copy number: High Copy
Gene/Insert
  Gene/Insert name: MlaD
  Species: E. coli
  Mutation: 6xHis-TEV-MlaD(F118A)
  Cloning method: Gibson Cloning
Terms and licenses: Academic/Nonprofit Terms; Industry Terms: Not Available to Industry
Depositor comments: Please visit https://www.biorxiv.org/content/10.1101/2022.12.09.519820v1 for bioRxiv preprint.
How to cite: pBEL1909 was a gift from Gira Bhabha & Damian Ekiert (Addgene plasmid # 195690 ; http://n2t.net/addgene:195690 ; RRID:Addgene_195690)
